>Addgene plasmid #220712 | AiP1787 - pAAV-AiE2103m-minBG-iCre(R297T)-BGHpA | addgene full sequence | sequence record 465231 | Addgene NGS Result
CCTGCAGGCAGCTGCGCGCTCGCTCGCTCACTGAGGCCGCCCGGGCGTCGGGCGACCTTTGGTCGCCCGG
CCTCAGTGAGCGAGCGAGCGCGCAGAGAGGGAGTGGCCAACTCCATCACTAGGGGTTCCTGCGGCCGCAC
GCGTGCAAAGGATATCTGCAGTGTCACTCAAAGCTTCAGTCTGAATAGGAAATGTCTCAACAGGTTGTAG
TTAGTGATAACTTAGTCTCCAGTTAGTGATGCTGTTTTAGAAGACTTTTAGACCTTTAGAAGAAGGAGCC
TTGCTTAATAGAGTGGGTCACAAATGGAAAATTTTGATGTTTTGTGCTCTGACCCCCATTTTTCAGTTCA
CTCTCCATTTCCTGTCTTTGGACACAGTATGACCAGCCAGCCTCCTTCTCCTGCTGAAGTGCATTCTGTT
TTATATTTTCAAGAGAATGATCTATGCTAGCCCAACGTTCAGTTTTGAATCAATTGAGTTAATTTGGTAT
AAAAAGTAAGACAAAGTAAAGTAGAATAACAACCAGCAGACAGAAACTCAGGAAAAGAATGAGAAGATGA
ATATAGAACACTATTATACACATGTATTCCCTAGCAATCACTAGACAATGTCCAAAGCTCTACAATAGTG
TGGCAAGACTCTACAAGAGCCAGAAAACACAATTCTAAAGAGCTGAACACAAACATCAGCACCATGAGCG
ATGGAGGAACCAAGTGTTTCTTTGAGATGCTAGTAGAGTGAAGACATACCAGCAAACATCACAAAAATGT
AAAATAAGTTGCAGGGGTGGGCAGGACTTTAGGGATTTTGATTGTTGGTTATTGCTTTTTCTGAAATACT
TAAAAGAATGACTTAAAATTCCTGTTCATTGCACATTGTTTCTGGGCTGAGTGTGTACATTTCTACATGT
GATATAGGGTCTCAGAAACACTTCCAGGACACTGTACACCTTTCAGTTTGGTATTTATCCATGGAATTTT
AATTGAGAAAAACTTTTACTCTTCTCTCCTTGTGGCTACTCCCTTCCACTGCCACCGCCACTTCCTGTCT
TATCCAGGCAATCATCCAGATTTGTGCAAACAAGAGTTTTCACAAGTGAACTCTTCCAACTAGATCTTTA
GGCAAATTACTTCAGCAATAACTTTTAAATCAAATTAATATCTCAAACCTAAACATTCTACAGGCCATGG
GGTTAACCTGAAAACTCAACAGTACCTTTTAATGTTCTGGCTAGATCTGAAACTCACGTTTTAGTAAAAT
AAAATCATTAGTTGGTATACCCTACATAATAGAATTGTTTTTTTATTCTACATTAACTTCAGAGCCTCTT
CTGAAATATAATGATGTCTTTCATGCTTTATTGTGATTAATACAAAAACTGGATTAAACATATCCATATA
CAACTTCTTGGCTTCATATTAGGCCTGAATGCAGAACTGGCAGCACATAGCAGAACAATTACCAACAGAA
AAGTCCCCTTTTTCAAAGTTCATTTTGTGTTTCCCTTTCATTACACAAAAGATTAGATAACAAAGAGTTT
TCTTTGCTACAAAAAATTATCTTTCTTCAGCATTATAACTGATGGAGAAAATTACTTTGGTGAAAATGAA
AATAGAAAGCATAAGTGTTAATAGATGAATTCATATCTAATTATCTACTTCTCGCTTGCAAAAAAAGAAA
TAGTGGGATACTTAAGTTAAAATGTTCTGCCCAGAAATCAAAGACGAGCTCGGGCTGGGCATAAAAGTCA
GGGCAGAGCCATCTATTGCTTACATTTGCTTCTGGGATCCAGATCTTTCGAAGCTAGCCACCATGGTGCC
CAAGAAGAAGAGGAAAGTCTCCAACCTGCTGACTGTGCACCAAAACCTGCCTGCCCTCCCTGTGGATGCC
ACCTCTGATGAAGTCAGGAAGAACCTGATGGACATGTTCAGGGACAGGCAGGCCTTCTCTGAACACACCT
GGAAGATGCTCCTGTCTGTGTGCAGATCCTGGGCTGCCTGGTGCAAGCTGAACAACAGGAAATGGTTCCC
TGCTGAACCTGAGGATGTGAGGGACTACCTCCTGTACCTGCAAGCCAGAGGCCTGGCTGTGAAGACCATC
CAACAGCACCTGGGCCAGCTCAACATGCTGCACAGGAGATCTGGCCTGCCTCGCCCTTCTGACTCCAATG
CTGTGTCCCTGGTGATGAGGAGAATCAGAAAGGAGAATGTGGATGCTGGGGAGAGAGCCAAGCAGGCCCT
GGCCTTTGAACGCACTGACTTTGACCAAGTCAGATCCCTGATGGAGAACTCTGACAGATGCCAGGACATC
AGGAACCTGGCCTTCCTGGGCATTGCCTACAACACCCTGCTGCGCATTGCCGAAATTGCCAGAATCAGAG
TGAAGGACATCTCCCGCACCGATGGTGGGAGAATGCTGATCCACATTGGCAGGACCAAGACCCTGGTGTC
CACAGCTGGTGTGGAGAAGGCCCTGTCCCTGGGGGTTACCAAGCTGGTGGAGAGATGGATCTCTGTGTCT
GGTGTGGCTGATGACCCCAACAACTACCTGTTCTGCCGGGTCAGAAAGAATGGTGTGGCTGCCCCTTCTG
CCACCTCCCAACTGTCCACCCGGGCCCTGGAAGGGATCTTTGAGGCCACCCACCGCCTGATCTATGGTGC
CAAGGATGACTCTGGGCAGAGATACCTGGCCTGGTCTGGCCACTCTGCCAGAGTGGGTGCTGCCACCGAC
ATGGCCAGGGCTGGTGTGTCCATCCCTGAAATCATGCAGGCTGGTGGCTGGACCAATGTGAACATTGTGA
TGAACTACATCAGAAACCTGGACTCTGAGACTGGGGCCATGGTGAGGCTGCTCGAAGATGGGGACTGAGG
CGCGCCGAATTCAAGCTTCTCGAGAGATCTTCGACTGTGCCTTCTAGTTGCCAGCCATCTGTTGTTTGCC
CCTCCCCCGTGCCTTCCTTGACCCTGGAAGGTGCCACTCCCACTGTCCTTTCCTAATAAAATGAGGAAAT
TGCATCGCATTGTCTGAGTAGGTGTCATTCTATTCTGGGGGGTGGGGTGGGGCAGGACAGCAAGGGGGAG
GATTGGGAAGACAATAGCAGGCATGAGATCTCACGTGCGGACCGAGCGGCCGCAGGAACCCCTAGTGATG
GAGTTGGCCACTCCCTCTCTGCGCGCTCGCTCGCTCACTGAGGCCGGGCGACCAAAGGTCGCCCGACGCC
CGGGCTTTGCCCGGGCGGCCTCAGTGAGCGAGCGAGCGCGCAGCTGCCTGCAGGGGCGCCTGATGCGGTA
TTTTCTCCTTACGCATCTGTGCGGTATTTCACACCGCATA
[95 nt withheld, positions 3331-3425]
T
[46 nt withheld, positions 3427-3472]
C
[141 nt withheld, positions 3474-3614]
CCTTTGACGTTGGAGTCCACGTTCTTT
[37 nt withheld, positions 3642-3678]
ACTCTATCTCGGGCTATTCTTTTGATTTATAAGGGATTTTGCCGATTTCGGTCTATTGGTTAAAAAATGA
GCTGATTTAACAAAAATTTAACGCGAATTTTAACAAAATATTAACGTTTACAATTTTATGGTGCACTCTC
AGTACAATCTGCTCTGATGCCGCATAGTTAAGCCAGCCCCGACACCCGCCAACACCCGCTGACGCGCCCT
GACGGGCTTGTCTGCTCCCGGCATCCGCTTACAGACAAGCTGTGACCGTCTCCGGGAGCTGCATGTGTCA
GAGGTTTTCACCGTCATCACCGAAACGCGCGAGACGAAAGGGCCTCGTGATACGCCTATTTTTATAGGTT
AATGTCATGATAATAATGGTTTCTTAGACGTCAGGTGGCACTTTTCGGGGAAATGTGCGCGGAACCCCTA
TTTGTTTATTTTTCTAAATACATTCAAATATGTATCCGCTCATGAGACAATAACCCTGATAAATGCTTCA
ATAATATTGAAAAAGGAAGAGTATGAGTATTCAACATTTCCGTGTCGCCCTTATTCCCTTTTTTGCGGCA
TTTTGCCTTCCTGTTTTTGCTCACCCAGAAACGCTGGTGAAAGTAAAAGATGCTGAAGATCAGTTGGGTG
CACGAGTGGGTTACATCGAACTGGATCTCAACAGCGGTAAGATCCTTGAGAGTTTTCGCCCCGAAGAACG
TTTTCCAATGATGAGCACTTTTAAAGTTCTGCTATGTGGCGCGGTATTATCCCGTATTGACGCCGGGCAA
GAGCAACTCGGTCGCCGCATACACTATTCTCAGAATGACTTGGTTGAGTACTCACCAGTCACAGAAAAGC
ATCTTACGGATGGCATGACAGTAAGAGAATTATGCAGTGCTGCCATAACCATGAGTGATAACACTGCGGC
CAACTTACTTCTGACAACGATCGGAGGACCGAAGGAGCTAACCGCTTTTTTGCACAACATGGGGGATCAT
GTAACTCGCCTTGATCGTTGGGAACCGGAGCTGAATGAAGCCATACCAAACGACGAGCGTGACACCACGA
TGCCTGTAGCAATGGCAACAACGTTGCGCAAACTATTAACTGGCGAACTACTTACTCTAGCTTCCCGGCA
ACAATTAATAGACTGGATGGAGGCGGATAAAGTTGCAGGACCACTTCTGCGCTCGGCCCTTCCGGCTGGC
TGGTTTATTGCTGATAAATCTGGAGCCGGTGAGCGTGGGTCTCGCGGTATCATTGCAGCACTGGGGCCAG
ATGGTAAGCCCTCCCGTATCGTAGTTATCTACACGACGGGGAGTCAGGCAACTATGGATGAACGAAATAG
ACAGATCGCTGAGATAGGTGCCTCACTGATTAAGCATTGGTAACTGTCAGACCAAGTTTACTCATATATA
CTTTAGATTGATTTAAAACTTCATTTTTAATTTAAAAGGATCTAGGTGAAGATCCTTTTTGATAATCTCA
TGACCAAAATCCCTTAACGTGAGTTTTCGTTCCACTGAGCGTCAGACCCCGTAGAAAAGATCAAAGGATC
TTCTTGAGATCCTTTTTTTCTGCGCGTAATCTGCTGCTTGCAAACAAAAAAACCACCGCTACCAGCGGTG
GTTTGTTTGCCGGATCAAGAGCTACCAACTCTTTTTCCGAAGGTAACTGGCTTCAGCAGAGCGCAGATAC
CAAATACTGTTCTTCTAGTGTAGCCGTAGTTAGGCCACCACTTCAAGAACTCTGTAGCACCGCCTACATA
CCTCGCTCTGCTAATCCTGTTACCAGTGGCTGCTGCCAGTGGCGATAAGTCGTGTCTTACCGGGTTGGAC
TCAAGACGATAGTTACCGGATAAGGCGCAGCGGTCGGGCTGAACGGGGGGTTCGTGCACACAGCCCAGCT
TGGAGCGAACGACCTACACCGAACTGAGATACCTACAGCGTGAGCTATGAGAAAGCGCCACGCTTCCCGA
AGGGAGAAAGGCGGACAGGTATCCGGTAAGCGGCAGGGTCGGAACAGGAGAGCGCACGAGGGAGCTTCCA
GGGGGAAACGCCTGGTATCTTTATAGTCCTGTCGGGTTTCGCCACCTCTGACTTGAGCGTCGATTTTTGT
GATGCTCGTCAGGGGGGCGGAGCCTATGGAAAAACGCCAGCAACGCGGCCTTTTTACGGTTCCTGGCCTT
TTGCTGGCCTTTTGCTCACATGT
Features (pLannotate 1.2.2; 12 found; start..end, strand, type, name):
     12..39      +  repeat_region  AAV2 ITR (fragment): inverted terminal repeat of adeno-associated virus serotype 2 inverted
     68..95      +  repeat_region  AAV2 ITR (fragment): inverted terminal repeat of adeno-associated virus serotype 2 inverted
   1840..2865    +  CDS            cre: RECR_BPP1 - Experimental evidence at protein level: Swiss-Prot protein existence level 1. Catalyzes site-specific recombination between two 34-base- pair LOXP sites. Its role is to maintain the phage genome as a monomeric unit-copy plasmid in the lysogenic state. From Escherichia phage P1 (Bacteriophage P1).
   2905..3016    +  polyA_signal   bGH poly(A) signal: bovine growth hormone polyadenylation signal
   3134..3274    +  repeat_region  AAV2 ITR: inverted terminal repeat of adeno-associated virus serotype 2 inverted
   3279..3330    -  misc_feature   bom (fragment): basis of mobility region from pBR322
   3349..3804    +  rep_origin     f1 ori (sequence partly withheld): f1 bacteriophage origin of replication; arrow indicates direction of (+) strand synthesis
   3805..3854    -  misc_feature   bom (fragment): basis of mobility region from pBR322
   3956..3991    -  CDS            rop (fragment): Rop protein, which maintains plasmids at low copy number; rop
   4086..4190    +  promoter       AmpR promoter: bla
   4191..5051    +  CDS            AmpR: β-lactamase; bla; confers resistance to ampicillin, carbenicillin, and related antibiotics
   5222..5810    +  rep_origin     ori: high-copy-number ColE1/pMB1/pBR322/pUC origin of replication
