[The description below was written by a language model from this plasmid's Addgene catalogue record and pLannotate feature annotations shown in this document.]
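Description:
AiP1787 - pAAV-AiE2103m-minBG-iCre(R297T)-BGHpA is an AAV transfer plasmid built on a pAAV2 backbone and intended for packaging into recombinant adeno-associated virus for delivery to brain tissue. It is about 5.9 kb and is maintained in bacteria through a high-copy ColE1/pUC-type origin, with ampicillin selection provided by the β-lactamase gene and its own promoter. An f1 phage origin and short remnants of pBR322 bom and rop sequences also sit in the backbone. The expression cassette is flanked by AAV2 inverted terminal repeats, which are the cis elements needed for replication and encapsidation of the vector genome. The automated annotation detects the upstream ITR only as two short fragments, whereas the downstream ITR is called in full.

Between the ITRs, the enhancer AiE2103m is placed upstream of a minimal beta-globin promoter (minBG), which has little activity by itself and so lets the enhancer dictate where transcription occurs. Neither the enhancer nor the minimal promoter is annotated in the feature table, but the unannotated stretch preceding the coding sequence is consistent with their presence. This regulatory pair drives iCre(R297T), a synthetic, codon-improved Cre recombinase carrying an R297T substitution; the record does not state the reason for the mutation. The transcript is terminated by the bovine growth hormone polyadenylation signal. Cre catalyses recombination between loxP sites, so the vector is designed to trigger Cre-dependent recombination in specific brain cell populations defined by the enhancer. The record does not say which populations AiE2103m targets. The plasmid belongs to a larger suite of enhancer AAVs developed for genetic access to cortical cell types.
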