Addgene plasmid #220712: AiP1787 - pAAV-AiE2103m-minBG-iCre(R297T)-BGHpA
Purpose: AiE2103m is an enhancer sequence, designed to induce cre-dependent recombination in specific populations of brain cells
Depositing lab: Allen Institute for Brain Science & Bosiljka Tasic. Depositing organization: Allen Institute. Publication: A suite of enhancer AAVs and transgenic mouse lines for genetic access to cortical cell types. Ben-Simon Y, Hooper M, Narayan S, Daigle TL, Dwivedi D, Way SW, Oster A, Stafford DA, Mich JK, Taormina MJ, Martinez RA, Opitz-Araya X, Roth JR, Alexander JR, Allen S, Amster A, Arbuckle J, Ayala A, Baker PM, Bakken TE, Barcelli T, Barta S, Bendrick J, Bertagnolli D, Bielstein C, Bishwakarma P, Bowlus J, Boyer G, Brouner K, Casian B, Casper T, Chakka AB, Chakrabarty R, Chance RK, Chavan S, Clark M, Colbert K, Collman F, Daniel S, Departee M, DiValentin P, Donadio N, Dotson N, Egdorf T, Fliss T, Gabitto M, Garcia J, Gary A, Gasperini M, Gloe J, Goldy J, Gore BB, Graybuck L, Greisman N, Haeseleer F, Halterman C, Haradon Z, Hastings SD, Helback O, Ho W, Hockemeyer D, Huang C, Huff S, Hunker A, Johansen N, Jones D, Juneau Z, Kalmbach B, Kannan M, Khem S, Kussick E, Kutsal R, Larsen R, Lee C, Lee AY, Leibly M, Lenz GH, Li S, Liang E, Lusk N, Madigan Z, Malloy J, Malone J, McCue R, Melchor J, Mollenkopf T, Moosman S, Morin E, Newman D, Ng L, Ngo K, Omstead V, Otto S, Oyama A, Pena N, Pham T, Phillips E, Pom CA, Potekhina L, Ransford S, Ray PL, Rette D, Reynoldson C, Rimorin C, Rocha D, Ruiz A, Sanchez REA, Sawyer L, Sedeno-Cortes A, Sevigny JP, Shapovalova N, Shepard N, Shulga L, Sigler AR, Siverts L, Soliman S, Somasundaram S, Staats B, Stewart K, Szelenyi E, Tieu M, Trader C, Tran A, van Velthoven CTJ, Walker M, Wang Y, Weed N, Wirthlin M, Wood T, Wynalda B, Yao Z, Zhou T, Ariza J, Dee N, Reding M, Ronellenfitch K, Mufti S, Sunkin SM, Smith KA, Esposito L, Waters J, Thyagarajan B, Yao S, Lein ES, Zeng H, Levi BP, Ngai J, Ting JT, Tasic B. Cell. 2025 May 16:S0092-8674(25)00513-6. doi: 10.1016/j.cell.2025.05.002. PubMed 40403729.
Backbone
  Vector backbone: pAAV2
  Vector type: AAV
Growth in bacteria
  Bacterial resistance: Ampicillin, 100 μg/mL
  Growth temperature: 37°C
  Growth strain: NEB Stable
  Copy number: High Copy
Gene/Insert
  Gene/Insert name: iCre(R297T)
  Species: Synthetic
  Promoter: minBG
  Cloning method: Gibson Cloning
Terms and licenses: Academic/Nonprofit Terms; Industry Terms: Not Available to Industry
Depositor comments: 5' Cloning Site: MluI (not destroyed), 3' Cloning Site: SgrAI (not destroyed). Please visit https://doi.org/10.1101/2024.06.10.597244 for bioRxiv preprint.
How to cite: AiP1787 - pAAV-AiE2103m-minBG-iCre(R297T)-BGHpA was a gift from Allen Institute for Brain Science & Bosiljka Tasic (Addgene plasmid # 220712 ; http://n2t.net/addgene:220712 ; RRID:Addgene_220712)
